>Addgene plasmid #23002 | pMX229 | depositor full sequence | sequence record 10521 | Author sequence
TAGTTATTAATAGTAATCAATTACGGGGTCATTAGTTCATAGCCCATATATGGAGTTCCGCGTTACATAA
CTTACGGTAAATGGCCCGCCTGGCTGACCGCCCAACGACCCCCGCCCATTGACGTCAATAATGACGTATG
TTCCCATAGTAACGCCAATAGGGACTTTCCATTGACGTCAATGGGTGGAGTATTTACGGTAAACTGCCCA
CTTGGCAGTACATCAAGTGTATCATATGCCAAGTACGCCCCCTATTGACGTCAATGACGGTAAATGGCCC
GCCTGGCATTATGCCCAGTACATGACCTTATGGGACTTTCCTACTTGGCAGTACATCTACGTATTAGTCA
TCGCTATTACCATGGTGATGCGGTTTTGGCAGTACATCAATGGGCGTGGATAGCGGTTTGACTCACGGGG
ATTTCCAAGTCTCCACCCCATTGACGTCAATGGGAGTTTGTTTTGGCACCAAAATCAACGGGACTTTCCA
AAATGTCGTAACAACTCCGCCCCATTGACGCAAATGGGCGGTAGGCGTGTACGGTGGGAGGTCTATATAA
GCAGAGCTGGTTTAGTGAACCGTCAGATCCGCTAGCGCTACCGGTCGCCACCATGGTGAGCAAGGGCGAG
GAGCTGTTCACCGGGGTGGTGCCCATCCTGGTCGAGCTGGACGGCGACGTAAACGGCCACAAGTTCAGCG
TGTCCGGCGAGGGCGAGGGCGATGCCACCTACGGCAAGCTGACCCTGAAGTTCATCTGCACCACCGGCAA
GCTGCCCGTGCCCTGGCCCACCCTCGTGACCACCCTGACCTACGGCGTGCAGTGCTTCAGCCGCTACCCC
GACCACATGAAGCAGCACGACTTCTTCAAGTCCGCCATGCCCGAAGGCTACGTCCAGGAGCGCACCATCT
TCTTCAAGGACGACGGCAACTACAAGACCCGCGCCGAGGTGAAGTTCGAGGGCGACACCCTGGTGAACCG
CATCGAGCTGAAGGGCATCGACTTCAAGGAGGACGGCAACATCCTGGGGCACAAGCTGGAGTACAACTAC
AACAGCCACAACGTCTATATCATGGCCGACAAGCAGAAGAACGGCATCAAGGTGAACTTCAAGATCCGCC
ACAACATCGAGGACGGCAGCGTGCAGCTCGCCGACCACTACCAGCAGAACACCCCCATCGGCGACGGCCC
CGTGCTGCTGCCCGACAACCACTACCTGAGCACCCAGTCCGCCCTGAGCAAAGACCCCAACGAGAAGCGC
GATCACATGGTCCTGCTGGAGTTCGTGACCGCCGCCGGGATCACTCTCGGCATGGACGAGCTGTACAAGT
CCGGACTCAGATCTCGAGCTCAAGCTTCGAATTCCACCATGTCTGTCACTGAGGAAGACCTGTGCCACCA
TATGAAAGTAGTAGTTCGTGTACGTCCGGAAAACACTAAAGAAAAAGCAGCTGGATTTCATAAAGTGGTT
CATGTTGTGGATAAACATATCCTAGTTTTTGATCCCAAACAAGAAGAAGTCAGTTTTTTCCATGGAAAGA
AAACTACAAATCAAAATGTTATAAAGAAACAAAATAAGGATCTTAAATTTGTATTTGATGCTGTTTTTGA
TGAAACGTCAACTCAGTCAGAAGTTTTTGAACACACTACTAAGCCAATTCTTCGTAGTTTTTTGAATGGA
TATAATTGCACAGTACTTGCCTATGGTGCCACTGGTGCTGGGAAGACCCACACTATGCTAGGATCAGCTG
ATGAACCTGGAGTGATGTATCTAACAATGTTACACCTTTACAAATGCATGGATGAGATTAAAGAAGAGAA
AATATGTAGTACTGCAGTTTCATATCTGGAGGTATATAATGAACAGATTCGTGATCTCTTAGTAAATTCA
GGGCCACTTGCTGTCCGGGAAGATACCCAAAAAGGGGTGGTCGTTCATGGACTTACTTTACACCAGCCCA
AATCCTCAGAAGAAATTTTACATTTATTGGATAATGGAAACAAAAACAGGACACAACATCCCACTGATAT
GAATGCCACATCTTCTCGTTCTCATGCTGTTTTCCAAATTTACTTGCGACAACAAGACAAAACAGCAAGT
ATCAATCAAAATGTCCGTATTGCCAAGATGTCACTCATTGACCTGGCAGGATCTGAGCGAGCAAGTACTT
CCGGTGCTAAGGGGACCCGATTTGTAGAAGGCACAAATATTAATAGATCACTTTTAGCTCTTGGGAATGT
CATCAATGCCTTAGCAGATTCAAAGAGAAAGAATCAGCATATCCCTTACAGAAATAGTAAGCTTACTCGC
TTGTTAAAGGATTCTCTTGGAGGAAACTGTCAAACTATAATGATAGCTGCTGTTAGTCCTTCCTCTGTAT
TCTACGATGACACATATAACACTCTTAAGTATGCTAACCGGGCAAAGGACATTAAATCTTCTTTGAAGAG
CAATGTTCTTAATGTCAATAATCATATAACTCAATATGTAAAGATCTGTAATGAGCAGAAGGCAGAGATT
TTATTGTTAAAAGAAAAACTAAAAGCCTATGAAGAACAGAAAGCCTTCACTAATGAAAATGACCAAGCAA
AGTTAATGATTTCAAACCCTCAGGAAAAAGAAATCGAAAGGTTTCAAGAAATCCTGAACTGCTTGTTCCA
GAATCGAGAAGAAATTAGACAAGAATATCTGAAGTTGGAAATGTTACTTAAAGAAAATGAACTTAAATCA
TTCTACCAACAACAGTGCCATAAACAAATAGAAATGATGTGTTCTGAAGACAAAGTAGAAAAGGCCACTG
GAAAACGAGATCATAGACTTGCAATGTTGAAAACTCGTCGCTCCTACCTGGAGAAAAGGAGGGAGGAGGA
ATTGAAGCAATTTGATGAGAATACTAATTGGCTCCATCGTGTCGAAAAAGAAATGGGACTCTTAAGTCAA
AACGGTCATATTCCAAAGGAACTCAAGAAAGATCTTCATTGTCACCATTTGCACCTCCAGAACAAAGATT
TGAAAGCACAAATTAGACATATGATGGATCTAGCTTGTCTTCAGGAACAGCAACACAGGCAGACTGAAGC
AGTATTGAATGCTTTACTTCCAACCCTAAGAAAACAATATTGCACATTAAAAGAAGCCGGCCTGTCAAAT
GCTGCTTTTGAATCTGACTTCAAAGAGATCGAACATTTGGTAGAGAGGAAAAAAGTGGTAGTTTGGGCTG
ACCAAACTGCCGAACAACCAAAGCAAAACGATCTACCAGGGATTTCTGTTCTTATGACCTTTCCACAACT
TGGACCAGTTCAGCCTATTCCTTGTTGCTCATCTTCAGGTGGAACTAATCTGGTTAAGATTCCTACAGAA
AAAAGAACTCGGAGAAAACTAATGCCATCTCCCTTGAAAGGACAGCATACTCTAAAGTCTCCACCATCTC
AAAGTGTGCAGCTCAATGATTCTCTTAGCAAAGAACTTCAGCCTATTGTATATACACCAGAAGACTGTAG
AAAAGCTTTTCAAAATCCGTCTACAGTAACCTTAATGAAACCATCATCATTTACTACAAGTTTTCAGGCT
GTCAGCTCAAACATAAACAGTGATAATTGTCTGAAAATGTTGTGTGAAGTAGCTATCCCTCATAATAGAA
GAAAAGAATGTGGACAGGAGGACTTGGACTCTACATTTACTATATGTGAAGACATCAAGAGCTCGAAGTG
TAAATTACCCGAACAAGAATCACTACCAAATGATAACAAAGACATTTTACAACGGCTTGATCCTTCTTCA
TTCTCAACTAAGCATTCTATGCCTGTACCAAGCATGGTGCCATCCTACATGGCAATGACTACTGCTGCCA
AAAGGAAACGGAAATTAACAAGTTCTACATCAAACAGTTCGTTAACTGCAGACGTAAATTCTGGATTTGC
CAAACGTGTTCGACAAGATAATTCAAGTGAGAAGCACTTACAAGAAAACAAACCAACAATGGAACATAAA
AGAAACATCTGTAAAATAAATCCAAGCATGGTTAGAAAATTTGGAAGAAATATTTCAAAAGGAAATCTAA
GACATCACCACCATCACCATTAAGCGGCCGCGGGGATCCACCGGATCTAGATAACTGATCATAATCAGCC
ATACCACATTTGTAGAGGTTTTACTTGCTTTAAAAAACCTCCCACACCTCCCCCTGAACCTGAAACATAA
AATGAATGCAATTGTTGTTGTTAACTTGTTTATTGCAGCTTATAATGGTTACAAATAAAGCAATAGCATC
ACAAATTTCACAAATAAAGCATTTTTTTCACTGCATTCTAGTTGTGGTTTGTCCAAACTCATCAATGTAT
CTTAACGCGTAAATTGTAAGCGTTAATATTTTGTTAAAATTCGCGTTAAATTTTTGTTAAATCAGCTCAT
TTTTTAACCAATAGGCCGAAATCGGCAAAATCCCTTATAAATCAAAAGAATAGACCGAGATAGGGT
[37 nt withheld, positions 4477-4513]
AAAGAACGTGGACTCCAACGTCAAAGG
[49 nt withheld, positions 4541-4589]
T
[91 nt withheld, positions 4591-4681]
G
[124 nt withheld, positions 4683-4806]
CAGGTGGCACTTTTCGGGGAAATGTGCGCGGAACCCCTATTTGTTTATTTTTCTAAATACATTCAAATAT
GTATCCGCTCATGAGACAATAACCCTGATAAATGCTTCAATAATATTGAAAAAGGAAGAGTCCTGAGGCG
GAAAGAACCAGCTGTGGAATGTGTGTCAGTTAGGGTGTGGAAAGTCCCCAGGCTCCCCAGCAGGCAGAAG
TATGCAAAGCATGCATCTCAATTAGTCAGCAACCAGGTGTGGAAAGTCCCCAGGCTCCCCAGCAGGCAGA
AGTATGCAAAGCATGCATCTCAATTAGTCAGCAACCATAGTCCCGCCCCTAACTCCGCCCATCCCGCCCC
TAACTCCGCCCAGTTCCGCCCATTCTCCGCCCCATGGCTGACTAATTTTTTTTATTTATGCAGAGGCCGA
GGCCGCCTCGGCCTCTGAGCTATTCCAGAAGTAGTGAGGAGGCTTTTTTGGAGGCCTAGGCTTTTGCAAA
GATCGATCAAGAGACAGGATGAGGATCGTTTCGCATGATTGAACAAGATGGATTGCACGCAGGTTCTCCG
GCCGCTTGGGTGGAGAGGCTATTCGGCTATGACTGGGCACAACAGACAATCGGCTGCTCTGATGCCGCCG
TGTTCCGGCTGTCAGCGCAGGGGCGCCCGGTTCTTTTTGTCAAGACCGACCTGTCCGGTGCCCTGAATGA
ACTGCAAGACGAGGCAGCGCGGCTATCGTGGCTGGCCACGACGGGCGTTCCTTGCGCAGCTGTGCTCGAC
GTTGTCACTGAAGCGGGAAGGGACTGGCTGCTATTGGGCGAAGTGCCGGGGCAGGATCTCCTGTCATCTC
ACCTTGCTCCTGCCGAGAAAGTATCCATCATGGCTGATGCAATGCGGCGGCTGCATACGCTTGATCCGGC
TACCTGCCCATTCGACCACCAAGCGAAACATCGCATCGAGCGAGCACGTACTCGGATGGAAGCCGGTCTT
GTCGATCAGGATGATCTGGACGAAGAGCATCAGGGGCTCGCGCCAGCCGAACTGTTCGCCAGGCTCAAGG
CGAGCATGCCCGACGGCGAGGATCTCGTCGTGACCCATGGCGATGCCTGCTTGCCGAATATCATGGTGGA
AAATGGCCGCTTTTCTGGATTCATCGACTGTGGCCGGCTGGGTGTGGCGGACCGCTATCAGGACATAGCG
TTGGCTACCCGTGATATTGCTGAAGAGCTTGGCGGCGAATGGGCTGACCGCTTCCTCGTGCTTTACGGTA
TCGCCGCTCCCGATTCGCAGCGCATCGCCTTCTATCGCCTTCTTGACGAGTTCTTCTGAGCGGGACTCTG
GGGTTCGAAATGACCGACCAAGCGACGCCCAACCTGCCATCACGAGATTTCGATTCCACCGCCGCCTTCT
ATGAAAGGTTGGGCTTCGGAATCGTTTTCCGGGACGCCGGCTGGATGATCCTCCAGCGCGGGGATCTCAT
GCTGGAGTTCTTCGCCCACCCTAGGGGGAGGCTAACTGAAACACGGAAGGAGACAATACCGGAAGGAACC
CGCGCTATGACGGCAATAAAAAGACAGAATAAAACGCACGGTGTTGGGTCGTTTGTTCATAAACGCGGGG
TTCGGTCCCAGGGCTGGCACTCTGTCGATACCCCACCGAGACCCCATTGGGGCCAATACGCCCGCGTTTC
TTCCTTTTCCCCACCCCACCCCCCAAGTTCGGGTGAAGGCCCAGGGCTCGCAGCCAACGTCGGGGCGGCA
GGCCCTGCCATAGCCTCAGGTTACTCATATATACTTTAGATTGATTTAAAACTTCATTTTTAATTTAAAA
GGATCTAGGTGAAGATCCTTTTTGATAATCTCATGACCAAAATCCCTTAACGTGAGTTTTCGTTCCACTG
AGCGTCAGACCCCGTAGAAAAGATCAAAGGATCTTCTTGAGATCCTTTTTTTCTGCGCGTAATCTGCTGC
TTGCAAACAAAAAAACCACCGCTACCAGCGGTGGTTTGTTTGCCGGATCAAGAGCTACCAACTCTTTTTC
CGAAGGTAACTGGCTTCAGCAGAGCGCAGATACCAAATACTGTCCTTCTAGTGTAGCCGTAGTTAGGCCA
CCACTTCAAGAACTCTGTAGCACCGCCTACATACCTCGCTCTGCTAATCCTGTTACCAGTGGCTGCTGCC
AGTGGCGATAAGTCGTGTCTTACCGGGTTGGACTCAAGACGATAGTTACCGGATAAGGCGCAGCGGTCGG
GCTGAACGGGGGGTTCGTGCACACAGCCCAGCTTGGAGCGAACGACCTACACCGAACTGAGATACCTACA
GCGTGAGCTATGAGAAAGCGCCACGCTTCCCGAAGGGAGAAAGGCGGACAGGTATCCGGTAAGCGGCAGG
GTCGGAACAGGAGAGCGCACGAGGGAGCTTCCAGGGGGAAACGCCTGGTATCTTTATAGTCCTGTCGGGT
TTCGCCACCTCTGACTTGAGCGTCGATTTTTGTGATGCTCGTCAGGGGGGCGGAGCCTATGGAAAAACGC
CAGCAACGCGGCCTTTTTACGGTTCCTGGCCTTTTGCTGGCCTTTTGCTCACATGTTCTTTCCTGCGTTA
TCCCCTGATTCTGTGGATAACCGTATTACCGCCATGCAT
Features (pLannotate 1.2.2; 15 found; start..end, strand, type, name):
     61..364     +  enhancer       CMV enhancer: human cytomegalovirus immediate early enhancer
    365..568     +  promoter       CMV promoter: human cytomegalovirus (CMV) immediate early promoter
    613..1329    +  CDS            EGFP: EGFP is a basic (constitutively fluorescent) green fluorescent protein published in 1996, derived from Aequorea victoria. It is reported to be a rapidly-maturing weak dimer with moderate acid sensitivity.
   1330..1364    +  misc_feature   MCS (fragment): multiple cloning site
   1369..4062    +  CDS            KIF18A: KI18A_HUMAN - Experimental evidence at protein level: Swiss-Prot protein existence level 1. Microtubule-depolymerizing kinesin which plays a role in chromosome congression by reducing the amplitude of preanaphase oscillations and slowing poleward movement during anaphase, thus suppressing chromosome movements. May stabilize the CENPE-BUB1B complex at the kinetochores during early mitosis and maintains CENPE levels at kinetochores during chromosome congression. From Homo sapiens (Human).
   4116..4200    +  CDS            large T antigen (fragment): large T antigen from SV40 (simian virus 40)
   4223..4344    +  polyA_signal   SV40 poly(A) signal: SV40 polyadenylation signal
   4378..4806    -  rep_origin     f1 ori (sequence partly withheld): f1 bacteriophage origin of replication; arrow indicates direction of (+) strand synthesis
   4833..4937    +  promoter       AmpR promoter: bla
   4939..5296    +  promoter       SV40 promoter: SV40 enhancer and early promoter
   5331..6125    +  CDS            NeoR/KanR: aminoglycoside phosphotransferase from Tn5; aph(3')-II (or nptII); confers resistance to neomycin, kanamycin, and G418 (Geneticin®)
   6146..6298    +  CDS            ble (fragment): BLE_KLEPN - Experimental evidence at protein level: Swiss-Prot protein existence level 1. Binding protein with a strong affinity to the bleomycin family of antibiotics. Binds to CL990; an antimitotic-antibiotic compound. From Klebsiella pneumoniae.
   6357..6404    +  polyA_signal   HSV TK poly(A) signal: herpes simplex virus thymidine kinase polyadenylation signal (Cole and Stacy, 1985)
   6495..6511    -  polyA_signal   bGH poly(A) signal (fragment): bovine growth hormone polyadenylation signal
   6733..7321    +  rep_origin     ori: high-copy-number ColE1/pMB1/pBR322/pUC origin of replication
