[The description below was written by a language model from this plasmid's Addgene catalogue record and pLannotate feature annotations shown in this document.]
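Description:
pMX229 is a mammalian expression plasmid built on the Clontech pEGFP-C1 backbone and carrying the human kinesin-8 motor KIF18A as an N-terminal EGFP fusion. The annotated sequence record is about 7.4 kb. Transcription is driven by the human cytomegalovirus immediate early enhancer and promoter. These are followed by the EGFP coding sequence, a remnant of the multiple cloning site that acts as a short linker, and then the KIF18A open reading frame, with the SV40 polyadenylation signal downstream. The insert was cloned between EcoRI, which was retained, and SmaI, which was destroyed during cloning. The catalogue entry also lists a 6His tag at the C terminus of the insert, although the feature table does not annotate it separately.

In bacteria the plasmid replicates from a high-copy ColE1/pUC-type origin, and an f1 origin is also present. Selection relies on a single Tn5 aminoglycoside phosphotransferase (NeoR/KanR) gene placed behind tandem bacterial (bla) and SV40 early promoters and terminated by the HSV TK polyadenylation signal. This arrangement gives kanamycin resistance in E. coli and allows G418 selection of transfected mammalian cells. The short large T antigen, ble and bGH poly(A) fragments in the table are most likely incidental partial matches in backbone sequence rather than functional elements.

KIF18A is a microtubule-depolymerizing kinesin that dampens preanaphase chromosome oscillations and promotes chromosome congression. The associated publication examines how it suppresses kinetochore movements to control mitotic chromosome alignment. The construct is therefore suited to fluorescence imaging of KIF18A localization and to overexpression studies in cultured mammalian cells, and the His tag could potentially be used for affinity capture.
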