Addgene plasmid #23002: pMX229
Depositing lab: Linda Wordeman. Depositing organization: University of Washington. Publication: The kinesin-8 motor Kif18A suppresses kinetochore movements to control mitotic chromosome alignment. Stumpff J, von Dassow G, Wagenbach M, Asbury C, Wordeman L. Dev Cell. 2008 Feb . 14(2):252-62. 10.1016/j.devcel.2007.11.014 PubMed 18267093.
Backbone
  Vector backbone: pEGFP-C1
  Backbone manufacturer: Clontech
  Backbone size w/o insert (bp): 4731
  Vector type: Mammalian Expression
Growth in bacteria
  Bacterial resistance: Kanamycin, 50 μg/mL
  Growth temperature: 37°C
  Growth strain: DH5alpha
  Copy number: High Copy
Gene/Insert
  Gene/Insert name: Kif18A
  Species: H. sapiens (human)
  Insert size (bp): 2731
  GenBank ID: BC048347
  Entrez Gene: KIF18A (a.k.a. MS-KIF18A, PPP1R99)
  Tag / fusion protein: EGFP (N terminal on backbone); 6His (C terminal on insert)
  Cloning method: Restriction Enzyme; 5′ cloning site EcoRI (not destroyed); 3′ cloning site SmaI (destroyed during cloning)
  Sequencing primers: 5′ EGFP-C
Terms and licenses: Academic/Nonprofit Terms; Industry Terms: Not Available to Industry
How to cite: pMX229 was a gift from Linda Wordeman (Addgene plasmid # 23002 ; http://n2t.net/addgene:23002 ; RRID:Addgene_23002)
