>Addgene plasmid #23002 | pMX229 | addgene partial sequence | sequence record 28914 | 23002 with EGFP-C
TCTCGGCATGGACGAGCTGTACAAGTCCGGACTCAGATCTCGAGCTCAAGCTTCGAATTCCACCATGTCT
GTCACTGAGGAAGACCTGTGCCACCATATGAAAGTAGTAGTTCGTGTACGTCCGGAAAACACTAAAGAAA
AAGCAGCTGGATTTCATAAAGTGGTTCATGTTGTGGATAAACATATCCTAGTTTTTGATCCCAAACAAGA
AGAAGTCAGTTTTTTCCATGGAAAGAAAACTACAAATCAAAATGTTATAAAGAAACAAAATAAGGATCTT
AAATTTGTATTTGATGCTGTTTTTGATGAAACGTCAACTCAGTCAGAAGTTTTTGAACACACTACTAAGC
CAATTCTTCGTAGTTTTTTGAATGGATATAATTGCACAGTACTTGCCTATGGTGCCACTGGTGCTGGGAA
GACCCACACTATGCTAGGATCAGCTGATGAACCTGGAGTGATGTATCTAACAATGTTACACCTTTACAAA
TGCATGGATGAGATTAAAGAAGAGAAAATATGTAGTACTGCAGTTTCATATCTGGAGGTATATAATGAAC
AGATTCGTGATCTCTTAGTAAATTCAGGGCCACTTGCTGTCCGGGAAGATACCCAAAAAGGGGTGGTCGT
TCATGGACTTACTTTACACCAGCCCAAATCCTCA
