>Addgene plasmid #23002 | pMX229 | addgene partial sequence | sequence record 28915 | 23002 with SV40pA-R
TAGCTGCATAACAGTTAACAACAACAATTGCATTCATTTTATGTTTCAGGTTCAGGGGGAGGTGTGGGAG
GTTTTTTAAAGCAAGTAAAACCTCTACAAATGTGGTATGGCTGATTATGATCAGTTATCTAGATCCGGTG
GATCCCCGCGGCCGCTTAATGGTGATGGTGGTGATGTCTTAGATTTCCTTTTGAAATATTTCTTCCAAAT
TTTCTAACCATGCTTGGATTTATTTTACAGATGTTTCTTTTATGTTCCATTGTTGGTTTGTTTTCTTGTA
AGTGCTTCTCACTTGAATTATCTTGTCGAACACGTTTGGCAAATCCAGAATTTACGTCTGCAGTTAACGA
ACTGTTTGATGTAGAACTTGTTAATTTCCGTTTCCTTTTGGCAGCAGTAGTCATTGCCATGTAGGATGGC
ACCATGCTTGGTACAGGCATAGAATGCTTAGTTGAGAATGAAGAAGGATCAAGCCGTTGTAAAATGTCTT
TGTTATCATTTGGTAGTGATTCTTGTTCGGGTAATTTACACTTCGAGCTCTTGATGTCTTCACATATAGT
AAATGTAGAGTCCAAGTCCTCCTGTCCACATTCTTTTCTTCTATTATGAGGGATAGCTACTTCACACAAC
ATTTTCAGACAATTATCACTGTTTATGTTGAGCTGACAGCCTGAAACTGGAG
